Addgene plasmid #132741: pAG_ToeRep_N09_switch
Purpose: T7 RNAP-driven expression of first-generation toehold repressor index 9 switch RNA with a GFP-ASV reporter
Depositing lab: Alexander Green & Peng Yin. Depositing organization: Harvard University. Publication: De novo-designed translation-repressing riboregulators for multi-input cellular logic. Kim J, Zhou Y, Carlson PD, Teichmann M, Chaudhary S, Simmel FC, Silver PA, Collins JJ, Lucks JB, Yin P, Green AA. Nat Chem Biol. 2019 Dec;15(12):1173-1182. doi: 10.1038/s41589-019-0388-1. Epub 2019 Nov 4. PubMed 31686032.
Backbone
  Vector backbone: pCOLAduet
  Backbone size w/o insert (bp): 3223
  Vector type: Bacterial Expression
Growth in bacteria
  Bacterial resistance: Kanamycin, 50 μg/mL
  Growth temperature: 37°C
  Growth strain: DH5alpha
  Copy number: High Copy
Gene/Insert
  Gene/Insert name: ToeRep_N09_switch
  Species: Synthetic
  Insert size (bp): 1008
  Cloning method: Gibson Cloning
  Sequencing primers: 5′ CGTTACTGGTTTCACATTCACCACCC
Terms and licenses: Academic/Nonprofit Terms; Industry Terms: Not Available to Industry
Depositor comments: The output gene is GFPmut3b with an ASV degradation tag. Please visit https://www.biorxiv.org/content/10.1101/501783v1 for bioRxiv preprint.
How to cite: pAG_ToeRep_N09_switch was a gift from Alexander Green & Peng Yin (Addgene plasmid # 132741 ; http://n2t.net/addgene:132741 ; RRID:Addgene_132741)
