[The description below was written by a language model from this plasmid's Addgene catalogue record and pLannotate feature annotations shown in this document.]
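Description:
pAG_ToeRep_N09_switch is a bacterial expression plasmid built on the pCOLADuet backbone, about 4.2 kb in total, carrying a synthetic riboregulator "switch" module for use in E. coli. It replicates from the ColA origin, which is compatible with other common origin classes, so it can coexist with additional plasmids in the same cell. Selection is by kanamycin through an aph(3')-Ia resistance gene. The backbone also carries lacI with its own promoter. A short tetracycline-resistance fragment and a CAP binding site flagged nearby appear to be backbone remnants rather than functional parts.

The roughly 1 kb insert, assembled by Gibson cloning, is transcribed from a T7 promoter that spans the sequence origin and ends at a T7 terminator, so expression requires a host that supplies T7 RNA polymerase. Between the promoter and the reporter coding sequence lies an unannotated stretch of about 130 nt, which presumably holds the toehold repressor switch RNA (first-generation design, index 9). The downstream reporter is GFPmut3b fused to an ASV-variant ssrA degradation tag, according to the depositor. The automated annotation labels this ORF as a different fluorescent protein and the tag as an LVA fragment, and these are best read as homology-based mislabels. The degradation tag directs the protein to ClpXP/ClpAP proteolysis, shortening its half-life so that fluorescence tracks current translation more closely.

In a toehold repressor, the switch RNA permits translation by default, and binding of a cognate trigger RNA to the toehold refolds it to block translation. The trigger is not encoded here and would be provided separately. The plasmid serves to characterise de novo designed translational repressors and to build multi-input RNA logic in cells.
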