Features (pLannotate 1.2.2; 12 found; start..end, strand, type, name):
    140..853     +  CDS            hfriFP: hfriFP is a fluorescent protein published in 2013, derived from Herbaspirillum frisingense.
    863..883     +  CDS            ssrA tag (LVA) (fragment): C-terminal peptide that mediates degradation in bacteria through the ClpXP and ClpAP proteases (McGinness et al., 2006) mutant LVA variant that confers accelerated degradation under some conditions (Andersen et al., 1998)
    962..1009    +  terminator     T7 terminator: transcription terminator for bacteriophage T7 RNA polymerase
   1173..1230    +  promoter       AmpR promoter (fragment): bla
   1239..2054    -  CDS            KanR: aminoglycoside phosphotransferase; aph(3')-Ia; confers resistance to kanamycin in bacteria or G418 (Geneticin®) in eukaryotes
   2055..2146    -  promoter       AmpR promoter: bla
   2164..2799    -  rep_origin     ColA ori: Plasmids containing the ColA origin of replication can be propagated in E. coli cells that contain additional plasmids with compatible origins.
   2884..2948    -  CDS            TcR (fragment): tetracycline efflux protein; tet; confers resistance to tetracycline
   2963..2984    -  protein_bind   CAP binding site: CAP binding activates transcription in the presence of cAMP. E. coli catabolite activator protein
   2997..4079    -  CDS            lacI: lac repressor; lacI; The lac repressor binds to the lac operator to inhibit transcription in E. coli. This inhibition can be relieved by adding lactose or isopropyl-β-D-thiogalactopyranoside (IPTG).
   4080..4157    -  promoter       lacI promoter: lacI
   4216..3       +  promoter       T7 promoter (across the origin): promoter for bacteriophage T7 RNA polymerase
>Addgene plasmid #132741 | pAG_ToeRep_N09_switch | addgene full sequence | sequence record 263372 | Addgene NGS Result
AGGGAAAGTGAAGAAGAATATAAAGTTGAATGAAGGCGATGATTGTAAGGTTACTACACTTACACTCATC
GCTTTCATTCTACTTTATAAACAGAGGAGAATAAAGATGAATGAAAGCAACCTGGCGGCAGCGCAAAAGA
TGCGTAAAGGAGAAGAACTTTTCACTGGAGTTGTCCCAATTCTTGTTGAATTAGATGGTGATGTTAATGG
GCACAAATTTTCTGTCAGTGGAGAGGGTGAAGGTGATGCAACATACGGAAAACTTACCCTTAAATTTATT
TGCACTACTGGAAAACTACCTGTTCCGTGGCCAACACTTGTCACTACTTTCGGTTATGGTGTTCAATGCT
TTGCGAGATACCCAGATCACATGAAACAGCATGACTTTTTCAAGAGTGCCATGCCCGAAGGTTACGTACA
GGAAAGAACTATATTTTTCAAAGATGACGGGAACTACAAGACACGTGCTGAAGTCAAGTTTGAAGGTGAT
ACCCTTGTTAATAGAATCGAGTTAAAAGGTATTGATTTTAAAGAAGATGGAAACATTCTTGGACACAAAT
TGGAATACAACTATAACTCACACAATGTATACATCATGGCAGACAAACAAAAGAATGGAATCAAAGTTAA
CTTCAAAATTAGACACAACATTGAAGATGGAAGCGTTCAACTAGCAGACCATTATCAACAAAATACTCCG
ATTGGCGATGGCCCTGTCCTTTTACCAGACAACCATTACCTGTCCACACAATCTGCCCTTTCGAAAGATC
CCAACGAAAAGAGAGACCACATGGTCCTTCTTGAGTTTGTAACCGCTGCTGGGATTACACATGGCATGGA
TGAACTATACAAAAGGCCTGCAGCAAACGACGAAAACTACGCTGCATCAGTTTAATAAGATAAACCAGAG
CGGCACGGCAAGCAGAGTATACGAGATTCGGTAGCCACCGCTGAGCAATAACTAGCATAACCCCTTGGGG
CCTCTAAACGGGTCTTGAGGGGTTTTTTGCTGAAACCTCAGGCATTTGAGAAGCACACGGTCACACTGCT
TCCGGTAGTCAATAAACCGGTAAACCAGCAATAGACATAAGCGGCTATTTAACGACCCTGCCCTGAACCG
ACGACAAGCTGACGACCGGGTCTCCGCAAGTGGCACTTTTCGGGGAAATGTGCGCGGAACCCCTATTTGT
TTATTTTTCTAAATACATTCAAATATGTATCCGCTCATGAATTAATTCTTAGAAAAACTCATCGAGCATC
AAATGAAACTGCAATTTATTCATATCAGGATTATCAATACCATATTTTTGAAAAAGCCGTTTCTGTAATG
AAGGAGAAAACTCACCGAGGCAGTTCCATAGGATGGCAAGATCCTGGTATCGGTCTGCGATTCCGACTCG
TCCAACATCAATACAACCTATTAATTTCCCCTCGTCAAAAATAAGGTTATCAAGTGAGAAATCACCATGA
GTGACGACTGAATCCGGTGAGAATGGCAAAAGTTTATGCATTTCTTTCCAGACTTGTTCAACAGGCCAGC
CATTACGCTCGTCATCAAAATCACTCGCATCAACCAAACCGTTATTCATTCGTGATTGCGCCTGAGCGAG
ACGAAATACGCGGTCGCTGTTAAAAGGACAATTACAAACAGGAATCGAATGCAACCGGCGCAGGAACACT
GCCAGCGCATCAACAATATTTTCACCTGAATCAGGATATTCTTCTAATACCTGGAATGCTGTTTTCCCGG
GGATCGCAGTGGTGAGTAACCATGCATCATCAGGAGTACGGATAAAATGCTTGATGGTCGGAAGAGGCAT
AAATTCCGTCAGCCAGTTTAGTCTGACCATCTCATCTGTAACATCATTGGCAACGCTACCTTTGCCATGT
TTCAGAAACAACTCTGGCGCATCGGGCTTCCCATACAATCGATAGATTGTCGCACCTGATTGCCCGACAT
TATCGCGAGCCCATTTATACCCATATAAATCAGCATCCATGTTGGAATTTAATCGCGGCCTAGAGCAAGA
CGTTTCCCGTTGAATATGGCTCATACTCTTCCTTTTTCAATATTATTGAAGCATTTATCAGGGTTATTGT
CTCATGAGCGGATACATATTTGAATGTATTTAGAAAAATAAACAAATAGGCATGCTAGCGCAGAAACGTC
CTAGAAGATGCCAGGAGGATACTTAGCAGAGAGACAATAAGGCCGGAGCGAAGCCGTTTTTCCATAGGCT
CCGCCCCCCTGACGAACATCACGAAATCTGACGCTCAAATCAGTGGTGGCGAAACCCGACAGGACTATAA
AGATACCAGGCGTTTCCCCCTGATGGCTCCCTCTTGCGCTCTCCTGTTCCCGTCCTGCGGCGTCCGTGTT
GTGGTGGAGGCTTTACCCAAATCACCACGTCCCGTTCCGTGTAGACAGTTCGCTCCAAGCTGGGCTGTGT
GCAAGAACCCCCCGTTCAGCCCGACTGCTGCGCCTTATCCGGTAACTATCATCTTGAGTCCAACCCGGAA
AGACACGACAAAACGCCACTGGCAGCAGCCATTGGTAACTGAGAATTAGTGGATTTAGATATCGAGAGTC
TTGAAGTGGTGGCCTAACAGAGGCTACACTGAAAGGACAGTATTTGGTATCTGCGCTCCACTAAAGCCAG
TTACCAGGTTAAGCAGTTCCCCAACTGACTTAACCTTCGATCAAACCGCCTCCCCAGGCGGTTTTTTCGT
TTACAGAGCAGGAGATTACGACGATCGTAAAAGGATCTCAAGAAGATCCTTTACGGATTCCCGACACCAT
CACTCTAGATTTCAGTGCAATTTATCTCTTCAAATGTAGCACCTGAAGTCAGCCCCATACGATATAAGTT
GTAATTCTCATGTTAGTCATGCCCCGCGCCCACCGGAAGGAGCTGACTGGGTTGAAGGCTCTCAAGGGCA
TCGGTCGAGATCCCGGTGCCTAATGAGTGAGCTAACTTACATTAATTGCGTTGCGCTCACTGCCCGCTTT
CCAGTCGGGAAACCTGTCGTGCCAGCTGCATTAATGAATCGGCCAACGCGCGGGGAGAGGCGGTTTGCGT
ATTGGGCGCCAGGGTGGTTTTTCTTTTCACCAGTGAGACGGGCAACAGCTGATTGCCCTTCACCGCCTGG
CCCTGAGAGAGTTGCAGCAAGCGGTCCACGCTGGTTTGCCCCAGCAGGCGAAAATCCTGTTTGATGGTGG
TTAACGGCGGGATATAACATGAGCTGTCTTCGGTATCGTCGTATCCCACTACCGAGATGTCCGCACCAAC
GCGCAGCCCGGACTCGGTAATGGCGCGCATTGCGCCCAGCGCCATCTGATCGTTGGCAACCAGCATCGCA
GTGGGAACGATGCCCTCATTCAGCATTTGCATGGTTTGTTGAAAACCGGACATGGCACTCCAGTCGCCTT
CCCGTTCCGCTATCGGCTGAATTTGATTGCGAGTGAGATATTTATGCCAGCCAGCCAGACGCAGACGCGC
CGAGACAGAACTTAATGGGCCCGCTAACAGCGCGATTTGCTGGTGACCCAATGCGACCAGATGCTCCACG
CCCAGTCGCGTACCGTCTTCATGGGAGAAAATAATACTGTTGATGGGTGTCTGGTCAGAGACATCAAGAA
ATAACGCCGGAACATTAGTGCAGGCAGCTTCCACAGCAATGGCATCCTGGTCATCCAGCGGATAGTTAAT
GATCAGCCCACTGACGCGTTGCGCGAGAAGATTGTGCACCGCCGCTTTACAGGCTTCGACGCCGCTTCGT
TCTACCATCGACACCACCACGCTGGCACCCAGTTGATCGGCGCGAGATTTAATCGCCGCGACAATTTGCG
ACGGCGCGTGCAGGGCCAGACTGGAGGTGGCAACGCCAATCAGCAACGACTGTTTGCCCGCCAGTTGTTG
TGCCACGCGGTTGGGAATGTAATTCAGCTCCGCCATCGCCGCTTCCACTTTTTCCCGCGTTTTCGCAGAA
ACGTGGCTGGCCTGGTTCACCACGCGGGAAACGGTCTGATAAGAGACACCGGCATACTCTGCGACATCGT
ATAACGTTACTGGTTTCACATTCACCACCCTGAATTGACTCTCTTCCGGGCGCTATCATGCCATACCGCG
AAAGGTTTTGCGCCATTCGATGGTGTCCGGGATCTCGACGCTCTCCCTTATGAAGTCTAACGCTGCTCTG
GGCTAACTGTCGCGCTAATACGACTCACTAT
