>Addgene plasmid #132741 | pAG_ToeRep_N09_switch | depositor partial sequence | sequence record 255229 | First generation toehold repressor switch N09
GGGAAAGTGAAGAAGAATATAAAGTTGAATGAAGGCGATGATTGTAAGGTTACTACACTTACACTCATCG
CTTTCATTCTACTTTATAAACAGAGGAGAATAAAGATGAATGAAAGCAACCTGGCGGCAGCGCAAAAG
