>Addgene plasmid #132741 | pAG_ToeRep_N09_switch | depositor partial sequence | sequence record 255230 | GFPmut3b-ASV-T7_terminator
ATGCGTAAAGGAGAAGAACTTTTCACTGGAGTTGTCCCAATTCTTGTTGAATTAGATGGTGATGTTAATG
GGCACAAATTTTCTGTCAGTGGAGAGGGTGAAGGTGATGCAACATACGGAAAACTTACCCTTAAATTTAT
TTGCACTACTGGAAAACTACCTGTTCCGTGGCCAACACTTGTCACTACTTTCGGTTATGGTGTTCAATGC
TTTGCGAGATACCCAGATCACATGAAACAGCATGACTTTTTCAAGAGTGCCATGCCCGAAGGTTACGTAC
AGGAAAGAACTATATTTTTCAAAGATGACGGGAACTACAAGACACGTGCTGAAGTCAAGTTTGAAGGTGA
TACCCTTGTTAATAGAATCGAGTTAAAAGGTATTGATTTTAAAGAAGATGGAAACATTCTTGGACACAAA
TTGGAATACAACTATAACTCACACAATGTATACATCATGGCAGACAAACAAAAGAATGGAATCAAAGTTA
ACTTCAAAATTAGACACAACATTGAAGATGGAAGCGTTCAACTAGCAGACCATTATCAACAAAATACTCC
GATTGGCGATGGCCCTGTCCTTTTACCAGACAACCATTACCTGTCCACACAATCTGCCCTTTCGAAAGAT
CCCAACGAAAAGAGAGACCACATGGTCCTTCTTGAGTTTGTAACCGCTGCTGGGATTACACATGGCATGG
ATGAACTATACAAAAGGCCTGCAGCAAACGACGAAAACTACGCTGCATCAGTTTAATAAGATAAACCAGA
GCGGCACGGCAAGCAGAGTATACGAGATTCGGTAGCCACCGCTGAGCAATAACTAGCATAACCCCTTGGG
GCCTCTAAACGGGTCTTGAGGGGTTTTTTG
